Addgene plasmid #189559: pSCM167-Venus-VF-hADAM10(aa1-459)
Purpose: Protein expression ADAM10 in mammalian cells. Contains prodomain and metalloprotease domain--amino acids 1-459
Depositing lab: Haian Fu. Depositing organization: Emory University.
Backbone
  Vector backbone: pSCM167-Venus (Fu lab)
  Backbone manufacturer: Customized backbone from Fu lab
  Vector type: Mammalian Expression
Growth in bacteria
  Bacterial resistance: Ampicillin, 100 μg/mL
  Growth temperature: 37°C
  Growth strain: DH5alpha
  Copy number: High Copy
Gene/Insert
  Gene/Insert name: truncated ADAM metallopeptidase domain 10 (alt name: ADAM10; RAK; kuz; AD10; AD18; MADM; CD156c; CDw156; HsT18717)
  Species: H. sapiens (human)
  Mutation: contains aa 1-459
  Entrez Gene: ADAM10 (a.k.a. AD10, AD18, CD156c, CDw156, HsT18717, MADM, RAK, kuz)
  Tag / fusion protein: VF (N terminal on insert)
  Cloning method: Gateway Cloning
Terms and licenses: Academic/Nonprofit Terms; Industry Terms: Not Available to Industry
Depositor comments: Please note: Plasmid contains L60S, D96G, S115G, and Y316H mutations in hADAM10 compared to the NCBI reference sequence NP_001101.1. These mutations were present in the original DNA that was was PCR amplified from human placenta cDNA and are not known to affect plasmid function.
How to cite: pSCM167-Venus-VF-hADAM10(aa1-459) was a gift from Haian Fu (Addgene plasmid # 189559 ; http://n2t.net/addgene:189559 ; RRID:Addgene_189559)
