[The description below was written by a language model from this plasmid's Addgene catalogue record and pLannotate feature annotations shown in this document.]
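Description:
pSCM167-Venus-VF-hADAM10(aa1-459) is a mammalian expression plasmid of about 7.6 kb, built on a customized pSCM167-Venus backbone, that produces a truncated human ADAM10 fused to an N-terminal Venus-FLAG ("VF") tag. It is maintained in E. coli through a high-copy ColE1/pUC-type origin and selected with ampicillin via the β-lactamase gene. An f1 origin is also present. For mammalian cells the backbone carries a neomycin phosphotransferase cassette driven by the SV40 early promoter and terminated by an SV40 poly(A) signal, which would allow G418 selection of stable transfectants. The short HIV-1 LTR, ble, lacI and bom matches in the annotation are small fragments, most likely backbone remnants rather than functional elements.

The expression unit is driven by the CMV immediate early enhancer and promoter and ends with the bovine growth hormone polyadenylation signal. The reading frame begins with the yellow fluorescent protein Venus, continues through a FLAG epitope, and crosses an attB1 site into the ADAM10 fragment, which is closed by attB2. These sites reflect insertion by Gateway recombination. T7 and SP6 promoters flank the cassette. The insert encodes amino acids 1-459, covering the prodomain and metalloprotease domain and omitting the rest of the protein. The depositor notes four substitutions relative to the NCBI reference (L60S, D96G, S115G, Y316H), inherited from the placental cDNA template and not known to affect function.

The stated purpose is expression of this ADAM10 fragment in mammalian cells. The Venus and FLAG tags should allow fluorescence detection and epitope-based detection or pulldown, though the record does not specify a particular assay.
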