Features (pLannotate 1.2.2; 25 found; start..end, strand, type, name):
      1..380     +  enhancer       CMV enhancer: human cytomegalovirus immediate early enhancer
    381..584     +  promoter       CMV promoter: human cytomegalovirus (CMV) immediate early promoter
    580..613     +  LTR            5' LTR (truncated) (fragment): truncated 5' long terminal repeat (LTR) from HIV-1
    629..647     +  promoter       T7 promoter: promoter for bacteriophage T7 RNA polymerase
    664..1380    +  CDS            Venus: Venus is a basic (constitutively fluorescent) yellow fluorescent protein published in 2002, derived from Aequorea victoria. It is reported to be a rapidly-maturing weak dimer with moderate acid sensitivity.
   1423..1443    +  CDS            FLAG (fragment): FLAG® epitope tag, followed by an enterokinase cleavage site
   1465..1489    +  protein_bind   attB1: mutant version of attB; recombination site for the Gateway® BP reaction BP Clonase™
   1513..2886    +  CDS            ADAM10 (fragment): ADA10_HUMAN - Also known as KUZ, MADM. Experimental evidence at protein level: Swiss-Prot protein existence level 1. (Microbial infection) Promotes the cytotoxic activity of S.aureus hly by binding to the toxin at zonula adherens and promoting formation of toxin pores. From Homo sapiens (Human).
   2888..2912    -  protein_bind   attB2: mutant version of attB; recombination site for the Gateway® BP reaction BP Clonase™
   2931..2949    -  promoter       SP6 promoter: promoter for bacteriophage SP6 RNA polymerase
   2975..3199    +  polyA_signal   bGH poly(A) signal: bovine growth hormone polyadenylation signal
   3203..3224    +  promoter       SV40 promoter (fragment): SV40 enhancer and early promoter
   3245..3673    +  rep_origin     f1 ori (sequence partly withheld): f1 bacteriophage origin of replication; arrow indicates direction of (+) strand synthesis
   3687..4016    +  promoter       SV40 promoter: SV40 enhancer and early promoter
   4083..4874    +  CDS            neo: KKA2_KLEPN - Also known as kan, nptII. Experimental evidence at protein level: Swiss-Prot protein existence level 1. Resistance to kanamycin, neomycin, paromomycin, ribostamycin, butirosin and gentamicin B. From Klebsiella pneumoniae.
   4898..5056    +  CDS            ble (fragment): BLE_KLEPN - Experimental evidence at protein level: Swiss-Prot protein existence level 1. Binding protein with a strong affinity to the bleomycin family of antibiotics. Binds to CL990; an antimitotic-antibiotic compound. From Klebsiella pneumoniae.
   5051..5172    +  polyA_signal   SV40 poly(A) signal: SV40 polyadenylation signal
   5245..5261    -  protein_bind   lac operator: The lac repressor binds to the lac operator to inhibit transcription in E. coli. This inhibition can be relieved by adding lactose or isopropyl-β-D-thiogalactopyranoside (IPTG). lac repressor encoded by lacI
   5269..5299    -  promoter       lac promoter: promoter for the E. coli lac operon
   5314..5335    -  protein_bind   CAP binding site: CAP binding activates transcription in the presence of cAMP. E. coli catabolite activator protein
   5348..5440    -  CDS            lacI (fragment): lac repressor; lacI; The lac repressor binds to the lac operator to inhibit transcription in E. coli. This inhibition can be relieved by adding lactose or isopropyl-β-D-thiogalactopyranoside (IPTG).
   5623..6211    -  rep_origin     ori: high-copy-number ColE1/pMB1/pBR322/pUC origin of replication
   6382..7242    -  CDS            AmpR: β-lactamase; bla; confers resistance to ampicillin, carbenicillin, and related antibiotics
   7243..7347    -  promoter       AmpR promoter: bla
   7406..7458    -  misc_feature   bom (fragment): basis of mobility region from pBR322
>Addgene plasmid #189559 | pSCM167-Venus-VF-hADAM10(aa1-459) | addgene full sequence | sequence record 374396 | Addgene NGS Result
GACATTGATTATTGACTAGTTATTAATAGTAATCAATTACGGGGTCATTAGTTCATAGCCCATATATGGA
GTTCCGCGTTACATAACTTACGGTAAATGGCCCGCCTGGCTGACCGCCCAACGACCCCCGCCCATTGACG
TCAATAATGACGTATGTTCCCATAGTAACGCCAATAGGGACTTTCCATTGACGTCAATGGGTGGAGTATT
TACGGTAAACTGCCCACTTGGCAGTACATCAAGTGTATCATATGCCAAGTACGCCCCCTATTGACGTCAA
TGACGGTAAATGGCCCGCCTGGCATTATGCCCAGTACATGACCTTATGGGACTTTCCTACTTGGCAGTAC
ATCTACGTATTAGTCATCGCTATTACCATGGTGATGCGGTTTTGGCAGTACATCAATGGGCGTGGATAGC
GGTTTGACTCACGGGGATTTCCAAGTCTCCACCCCATTGACGTCAATGGGAGTTTGTTTTGGCACCAAAA
TCAACGGGACTTTCCAAAATGTCGTAACAACTCCGCCCCATTGACGCAAATGGGCGGTAGGCGTGTACGG
TGGGAGGTCTATATAAGCAGAGCTCTCTGGCTAACTAGAGAACCCACTGCTTACTGGCTTATCGAAATTA
ATACGACTCACTATAGGGAGACCCAAGCTTACCATGGTGAGCAAGGGCGAGGAGCTGTTCACCGGGGTGG
TGCCCATCCTGGTCGAGCTGGACGGCGACGTAAACGGCCACAAGTTCAGCGTGTCCGGCGAGGGCGAGGG
CGATGCCACCTACGGCAAGCTGACCCTGAAGCTGATCTGCACCACCGGCAAGCTGCCCGTGCCCTGGCCC
ACCCTCGTGACCACCCTGGGCTACGGCCTGCAGTGCTTCGCCCGCTACCCCGACCACATGAAGCAGCACG
ACTTCTTCAAGTCCGCCATGCCCGAAGGCTACGTCCAGGAGCGCACCATCTTCTTCAAGGACGACGGCAA
CTACAAGACCCGCGCCGAGGTGAAGTTCGAGGGCGACACCCTGGTGAACCGCATCGAGCTGAAGGGCATC
GACTTCAAGGAGGACGGCAACATCCTGGGGCACAAGCTGGAGTACAACTACAACAGCCACAACGTCTATA
TCACCGCCGACAAGCAGAAGAACGGCATCAAGGCCAACTTCAAGATCCGCCACAACATCGAGGACGGCGG
CGTGCAGCTCGCCGACCACTACCAGCAGAACACCCCCATCGGCGACGGCCCCGTGCTGCTGCCCGACAAC
CACTACCTGAGCTACCAGTCCGCCCTGAGCAAAGACCCCAACGAGAAGCGCGATCACATGGTCCTGCTGG
AGTTCGTGACCGCCGCCGGGATCACTCTCGGCATGGACGAGCTGTACAAGGGAGGGGGTGGATCTGGAGG
GGGTGGATCTAAGCTTATGGACTACAAGGACGACGATGACAAGGGTGGTGGATCCGAATTATCAACAAGT
TTGTACAAAAAAGCAGGCTTCGAAGGAGATAGAACCATGGCCGTGTTGCTGAGAGTGTTAATTCTGCTCC
TCTCCTGGGCGGCGGGGATGGGAGGTCAGTATGGGAATCCTTTAAATAAATATATCAGACATTATGAAGG
ATTATCTTACAATGTGGATTCATTACACCAAAAACACCAGCGTGCCAAAAGAGCAGTCTCACATGAAGAC
CAATTTTCACGTCTAGATTTCCATGCCCATGGAAGACATTTCAACCTACGAATGAAGAGGGACACTTCCC
TTTTCAGTGATGAATTTAAAGTAGAAACATCAAATAAAGTACTTGGTTATGATACCTCTCATATTTACAC
TGGACATATTTATGGTGAAGAAGGAAGTTTTGGCCATGGGTCTGTTATTGATGGAAGATTTGAAGGATTC
ATCCAGACTCGTGGTGGCACATTTTATGTTGAGCCAGCAGAGAGATATATTAAAGACCGAACTCTGCCAT
TTCACTCTGTCATTTATCATGAAGATGATATTAACTATCCCCATAAATACGGTCCTCAGGGGGGCTGTGC
AGATCATTCAGTATTTGAAAGAATGAGGAAATACCAGATGACTGGTGTAGAGGAAGTAACACAGATACCT
CAAGAAGAACATGCTGCTAATGGTCCAGAACTTCTGAGGAAAAAACGTACAACTTCAGCTGAAAAAAATA
CTTGTCAGCTTTATATTCAGACTGATCATTTGTTCTTTAAATATTACGGAACACGAGAAGCTGTGATTGC
CCAGATATCCAGTCATGTTAAAGCGATTGATACAATTTACCAGACCACAGACTTCTCCGGAATCCGTAAC
ATCAGTTTCATGGTGAAACGCATAAGAATCAATACAACTGCTGATGAGAAGGACCCTACGAATCCTTTCC
GTTTCCCAAATATTGGTGTGGAGAAGTTTCTGGAATTGAATTCTGAGCAGAATCATGATGACTACTGTTT
GGCCCATGTCTTCACAGACCGAGATTTTGATGATGGCGTACTTGGTCTGGCTTGGGTTGGAGCACCTTCA
GGAAGCTCTGGAGGAATATGTGAAAAAAGTAAACTCTATTCAGATGGTAAGAAGAAGTCCTTAAACACTG
GAATTATTACTGTTCAGAACTATGGGTCTCATGTACCTCCCAAAGTCTCTCACATTACTTTTGCTCACGA
AGTTGGACATAACTTTGGATCCCCACATGATTCTGGAACAGAGTGCACACCAGGAGAATCTAAGAATTTG
GGTCAAAAAGAAAATGGCAATTACATCATGTATGCAAGAGCAACATCTGGGGACAAACTTAACAACAATA
AATTCTCACTCTGTAGTATTAGAAATATAAGCCAAGTTCTTGAGAAGAAGAGAAACAACTGTTTTGTTGA
ATCTGGCCAACCTATTAACCCAGCTTTCTTGTACAAAGTGGTTGATCTAGAGGGCCCTATTCTATAGTGT
CACCTAAATGCTAGAGCTCGCTGATCAGCCTCGACTGTGCCTTCTAGTTGCCAGCCATCTGTTGTTTGCC
CCTCCCCCGTGCCTTCCTTGACCCTGGAAGGTGCCACTCCCACTGTCCTTTCCTAATAAAATGAGGAAAT
TGCATCGCATTGTCTGAGTAGGTGTCATTCTATTCTGGGGGGTGGGGTGGGGCAGGACAGCAAGGGGGAG
GATTGGGAAGACAATAGCAGGCATGCTGGGGATGCGGTGGGCTCTATGGCTTCTGAGGCGGAAAGAACCA
GCTGGGGCTCTAGGGGGTATCCCC
[124 nt withheld, positions 3245-3368]
C
[91 nt withheld, positions 3370-3460]
A
[49 nt withheld, positions 3462-3510]
CCTTTGACGTTGGAGTCCACGTTCTTT
[37 nt withheld, positions 3538-3574]
ACCCTATCTCGGTCTATTCTTTTGATTTATAAGGGATTTTGCCGATTTCGGCCTATTGGTTAAAAAATGA
GCTGATTTAACAAAAATTTAACGCGAATTAATTCTGTGGAATGTGTGTCAGTTAGGGTGTGGAAAGTCCC
CAGGCTCCCCAGCAGGCAGAAGTATGCAAAGCATGCATCTCAATTAGTCAGCAACCAGGTGTGGAAAGTC
CCCAGGCTCCCCAGCAGGCAGAAGTATGCAAAGCATGCATCTCAATTAGTCAGCAACCATAGTCCCGCCC
CTAACTCCGCCCATCCCGCCCCTAACTCCGCCCAGTTCCGCCCATTCTCCGCCCCATGGCTGACTAATTT
TTTTTATTTATGCAGAGGCCGAGGCCGCCTCTGCCTCTGAGCTATTCCAGAAGTAGTGAGGAGGCTTTTT
TGGAGGCCTAGGCTTTTGCAAAAAGCTCCCGGGAGCTTGTATATCCATTTTCGGATCTGATCAAGAGACA
GGATGAGGATCGTTTCGCATGATTGAACAAGATGGATTGCACGCAGGTTCTCCGGCCGCTTGGGTGGAGA
GGCTATTCGGCTATGACTGGGCACAACAGACAATCGGCTGCTCTGATGCCGCCGTGTTCCGGCTGTCAGC
GCAGGGGCGCCCGGTTCTTTTTGTCAAGACCGACCTGTCCGGTGCCCTGAATGAACTGCAGGACGAGGCA
GCGCGGCTATCGTGGCTGGCCACGACGGGCGTTCCTTGCGCAGCTGTGCTCGACGTTGTCACTGAAGCGG
GAAGGGACTGGCTGCTATTGGGCGAAGTGCCGGGGCAGGATCTCCTGTCATCTCACCTTGCTCCTGCCGA
GAAAGTATCCATCATGGCTGATGCAATGCGGCGGCTGCATACGCTTGATCCGGCTACCTGCCCATTCGAC
CACCAAGCGAAACATCGCATCGAGCGAGCACGTACTCGGATGGAAGCCGGTCTTGTCGATCAGGATGATC
TGGACGAAGAGCATCAGGGGCTCGCGCCAGCCGAACTGTTCGCCAGGCTCAAGGCGCGCATGCCCGACGG
CGAGGATCTCGTCGTGACCCATGGCGATGCCTGCTTGCCGAATATCATGGTGGAAAATGGCCGCTTTTCT
GGATTCATCGACTGTGGCCGGCTGGGTGTGGCGGACCGCTATCAGGACATAGCGTTGGCTACCCGTGATA
TTGCTGAAGAGCTTGGCGGCGAATGGGCTGACCGCTTCCTCGTGCTTTACGGTATCGCCGCTCCCGATTC
GCAGCGCATCGCCTTCTATCGCCTTCTTGACGAGTTCTTCTGAGCGGGACTCTGGGGTTCGAAATGACCG
ACCAAGCGACGCCCAACCTGCCATCACGAGATTTCGATTCCACCGCCGCCTTCTATGAAAGGTTGGGCTT
CGGAATCGTTTTCCGGGACGCCGGCTGGATGATCCTCCAGCGCGGGGATCTCATGCTGGAGTTCTTCGCC
CACCCCAACTTGTTTATTGCAGCTTATAATGGTTACAAATAAAGCAATAGCATCACAAATTTCACAAATA
AAGCATTTTTTTCACTGCATTCTAGTTGTGGTTTGTCCAAACTCATCAATGTATCTTATCATGTCTGTAT
ACCGTCGACCTCTAGCTAGAGCTTGGCGTAATCATGGTCATAGCTGTTTCCTGTGTGAAATTGTTATCCG
CTCACAATTCCACACAACATACGAGCCGGAAGCATAAAGTGTAAAGCCTGGGGTGCCTAATGAGTGAGCT
AACTCACATTAATTGCGTTGCGCTCACTGCCCGCTTTCCAGTCGGGAAACCTGTCGTGCCAGCTGCATTA
ATGAATCGGCCAACGCGCGGGGAGAGGCGGTTTGCGTATTGGGCGCTCTTCCGCTTCCTCGCTCACTGAC
TCGCTGCGCTCGGTCGTTCGGCTGCGGCGAGCGGTATCAGCTCACTCAAAGGCGGTAATACGGTTATCCA
CAGAATCAGGGGATAACGCAGGAAAGAACATGTGAGCAAAAGGCCAGCAAAAGGCCAGGAACCGTAAAAA
GGCCGCGTTGCTGGCGTTTTTCCATAGGCTCCGCCCCCCTGACGAGCATCACAAAAATCGACGCTCAAGT
CAGAGGTGGCGAAACCCGACAGGACTATAAAGATACCAGGCGTTTCCCCCTGGAAGCTCCCTCGTGCGCT
CTCCTGTTCCGACCCTGCCGCTTACCGGATACCTGTCCGCCTTTCTCCCTTCGGGAAGCGTGGCGCTTTC
TCATAGCTCACGCTGTAGGTATCTCAGTTCGGTGTAGGTCGTTCGCTCCAAGCTGGGCTGTGTGCACGAA
CCCCCCGTTCAGCCCGACCGCTGCGCCTTATCCGGTAACTATCGTCTTGAGTCCAACCCGGTAAGACACG
ACTTATCGCCACTGGCAGCAGCCACTGGTAACAGGATTAGCAGAGCGAGGTATGTAGGCGGTGCTACAGA
GTTCTTGAAGTGGTGGCCTAACTACGGCTACACTAGAAGAACAGTATTTGGTATCTGCGCTCTGCTGAAG
CCAGTTACCTTCGGAAAAAGAGTTGGTAGCTCTTGATCCGGCAAACAAACCACCGCTGGTAGCGGTGGTT
TTTTTGTTTGCAAGCAGCAGATTACGCGCAGAAAAAAAGGATCTCAAGAAGATCCTTTGATCTTTTCTAC
GGGGTCTGACGCTCAGTGGAACGAAAACTCACGTTAAGGGATTTTGGTCATGAGATTATCAAAAAGGATC
TTCACCTAGATCCTTTTAAATTAAAAATGAAGTTTTAAATCAATCTAAAGTATATATGAGTAAACTTGGT
CTGACAGTTACCAATGCTTAATCAGTGAGGCACCTATCTCAGCGATCTGTCTATTTCGTTCATCCATAGT
TGCCTGACTCCCCGTCGTGTAGATAACTACGATACGGGAGGGCTTACCATCTGGCCCCAGTGCTGCAATG
ATACCGCGAGACCCACGCTCACCGGCTCCAGATTTATCAGCAATAAACCAGCCAGCCGGAAGGGCCGAGC
GCAGAAGTGGTCCTGCAACTTTATCCGCCTCCATCCAGTCTATTAATTGTTGCCGGGAAGCTAGAGTAAG
TAGTTCGCCAGTTAATAGTTTGCGCAACGTTGTTGCCATTGCTACAGGCATCGTGGTGTCACGCTCGTCG
TTTGGTATGGCTTCATTCAGCTCCGGTTCCCAACGATCAAGGCGAGTTACATGATCCCCCATGTTGTGCA
AAAAAGCGGTTAGCTCCTTCGGTCCTCCGATCGTTGTCAGAAGTAAGTTGGCCGCAGTGTTATCACTCAT
GGTTATGGCAGCACTGCATAATTCTCTTACTGTCATGCCATCCGTAAGATGCTTTTCTGTGACTGGTGAG
TACTCAACCAAGTCATTCTGAGAATAGTGTATGCGGCGACCGAGTTGCTCTTGCCCGGCGTCAATACGGG
ATAATACCGCGCCACATAGCAGAACTTTAAAAGTGCTCATCATTGGAAAACGTTCTTCGGGGCGAAAACT
CTCAAGGATCTTACCGCTGTTGAGATCCAGTTCGATGTAACCCACTCGTGCACCCAACTGATCTTCAGCA
TCTTTTACTTTCACCAGCGTTTCTGGGTGAGCAAAAACAGGAAGGCAAAATGCCGCAAAAAAGGGAATAA
GGGCGACACGGAAATGTTGAATACTCATACTCTTCCTTTTTCAATATTATTGAAGCATTTATCAGGGTTA
TTGTCTCATGAGCGGATACATATTTGAATGTATTTAGAAAAATAAACAAATAGGGGTTCCGCGCACATTT
CCCCGAAAAGTGCCACCTGACGTCGACGGATCGGGAGATCTCCCGATCCCCTATGGTGCACTCTCAGTAC
AATCTGCTCTGATGCCGCATAGTTAAGCCAGTATCTGCTCCCTGCTTGTGTGTTGGAGGTCGCTGAGTAG
TGCGCGAGCAAAATTTAAGCTACAACAAGGCAAGGCTTGACCGACAATTGCATGAAGAATCTGCTTAGGG
TTAGGCGTTTTGCGCTGCTTCGCGATGTACGGGCCAGATATACGCGTT
